Addgene plasmid #46660: pcDNA3.2 mir-1-1 reporter cel-mir-235
Depositing lab: David Bartel. Depositing organization: Whitehead Institute for Biomedical Research. Publication: Beyond Secondary Structure: Primary-Sequence Determinants License Pri-miRNA Hairpins for Processing. Auyeung VC, Ulitsky I, McGeary SE, Bartel DP. Cell. 2013 Feb 14;152(4):844-58. doi: 10.1016/j.cell.2013.01.031. PubMed 23415231.
Backbone
  Vector backbone: pcDNA3.2 V5-DEST mir-1-1 reporter
  Backbone manufacturer: Bartel lab (Addgene plasmid# 46646)
  Backbone size w/o insert (bp): 8038
  Vector type: Mammalian Expression, RNAi
  Selectable markers: Neomycin (select with G418)
Growth in bacteria
  Bacterial resistance: Ampicillin, 100 μg/mL
  Growth temperature: 37°C
  Growth strain: DH5alpha
  Copy number: High Copy
Gene/Insert
  Gene/Insert name: cel-mir-235 (alt name: mir-235 pri-mRNA)
  Species: C. elegans (nematode)
  Promoter: CMV
  Tag / fusion protein: hsa-mir-1-1 (C terminal on insert); V5 (C terminal on backbone)
  Cloning method: Gateway Cloning
  Sequencing primers: 5′ CMV-F; 3′ TK-pA-R
Terms and licenses: Academic/Nonprofit Terms; Industry Terms: Not Available to Industry
How to cite: pcDNA3.2 mir-1-1 reporter cel-mir-235 was a gift from David Bartel (Addgene plasmid # 46660 ; http://n2t.net/addgene:46660 ; RRID:Addgene_46660)
