[The description below was written by a language model from this plasmid's Addgene catalogue record and pLannotate feature annotations shown in this document.]
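Description:
pcDNA3.2 mir-1-1 reporter cel-mir-235 is a mammalian expression plasmid of the RNAi/microRNA class, built by Gateway recombination into a pcDNA3.2 V5-DEST derivative that already carries a human mir-1-1 hairpin. It is maintained in E. coli through a high-copy ColE1/pUC origin with ampicillin resistance (bla under its own promoter). It also carries an f1 origin and an SV40 promoter-driven neomycin phosphotransferase cassette with an SV40 poly(A) signal, which allows G418 selection of transfected mammalian cells.

The payload is a single CMV enhancer/promoter-driven transcript. Downstream of a T7 promoter, attB1 and attB2 sites flank the inserted C. elegans mir-235 primary transcript segment. This is followed on the same RNA by the hsa-mir-1-1 precursor, a V5 tag sequence left over from the backbone, and the HSV TK polyadenylation signal. Because the insert is a noncoding hairpin, the V5 epitope is presumably a backbone remnant rather than a functional protein tag. Placing a query pri-miRNA and a human hairpin in tandem on one transcript lets mir-1-1 serve as a co-expressed internal reference, so processing of the nematode hairpin in mammalian cells can be judged relative to it. This fits the associated study on primary-sequence determinants of pri-miRNA processing, although the record does not describe the assay itself.

The annotated sequence is 6,220 nt, shorter than the 8,038 bp listed for the empty backbone. This is expected if the Gateway destination cassette was replaced by the small insert. Short annotated fragments such as the HIV-1 LTR, bGH poly(A), ble and lacI matches appear to be partial hits rather than functional elements.
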