Features (pLannotate 1.2.2; 24 found; start..end, strand, type, name):
     36..80      -  misc_feature   bom (fragment): basis of mobility region from pBR322
    235..614     +  enhancer       CMV enhancer: human cytomegalovirus immediate early enhancer
    615..818     +  promoter       CMV promoter: human cytomegalovirus (CMV) immediate early promoter
    814..847     +  LTR            5' LTR (truncated) (fragment): truncated 5' long terminal repeat (LTR) from HIV-1
    863..881     +  promoter       T7 promoter: promoter for bacteriophage T7 RNA polymerase
    911..935     +  protein_bind   attB1: mutant version of attB; recombination site for the Gateway® BP reaction BP Clonase™
   1099..1168    +  ncRNA          mir-235 (fragment): Accession: RF00899 - microRNA mir-235
   1333..1357    -  protein_bind   attB2: mutant version of attB; recombination site for the Gateway® BP reaction BP Clonase™
   1435..1511    +  ncRNA          mir-1: Accession: RF00103 - mir-1 microRNA precursor family
   1710..1751    +  CDS            V5 tag: epitope tag from simian virus 5
   1835..1883    +  polyA_signal   HSV TK poly(A) signal: herpes simplex virus thymidine kinase polyadenylation signal (Cole and Stacy, 1985)
   1974..1990    -  polyA_signal   bGH poly(A) signal (fragment): bovine growth hormone polyadenylation signal
   2085..2513    +  rep_origin     f1 ori (sequence partly withheld): f1 bacteriophage origin of replication; arrow indicates direction of (+) strand synthesis
   2527..2856    +  promoter       SV40 promoter: SV40 enhancer and early promoter
   2923..3714    +  CDS            neo: KKA2_KLEPN - Also known as kan, nptII. Experimental evidence at protein level: Swiss-Prot protein existence level 1. Resistance to kanamycin, neomycin, paromomycin, ribostamycin, butirosin and gentamicin B. From Klebsiella pneumoniae.
   3740..3898    +  CDS            ble (fragment): BLE_KLEPN - Experimental evidence at protein level: Swiss-Prot protein existence level 1. Binding protein with a strong affinity to the bleomycin family of antibiotics. Binds to CL990; an antimitotic-antibiotic compound. From Klebsiella pneumoniae.
   3893..4014    +  polyA_signal   SV40 poly(A) signal: SV40 polyadenylation signal
   4087..4103    -  protein_bind   lac operator: The lac repressor binds to the lac operator to inhibit transcription in E. coli. This inhibition can be relieved by adding lactose or isopropyl-β-D-thiogalactopyranoside (IPTG). lac repressor encoded by lacI
   4111..4141    -  promoter       lac promoter: promoter for the E. coli lac operon
   4156..4177    -  protein_bind   CAP binding site: CAP binding activates transcription in the presence of cAMP. E. coli catabolite activator protein
   4190..4282    -  CDS            lacI (fragment): lac repressor; lacI; The lac repressor binds to the lac operator to inhibit transcription in E. coli. This inhibition can be relieved by adding lactose or isopropyl-β-D-thiogalactopyranoside (IPTG).
   4465..5053    -  rep_origin     ori: high-copy-number ColE1/pMB1/pBR322/pUC origin of replication
   5224..6084    -  CDS            AmpR: β-lactamase; bla; confers resistance to ampicillin, carbenicillin, and related antibiotics
   6085..6189    -  promoter       AmpR promoter: bla
>Addgene plasmid #46660 | pcDNA3.2 mir-1-1 reporter cel-mir-235 | analyzer sequence | sequence record 66024
GACGGATCGGGAGATCTCCCGATCCCCTATGGTCGACTCTCAGTACAATCTGCTCTGATGCCGCATAGTT
AAGCCAGTATCTGCTCCCTGCTTGTGTGTTGGAGGTCGCTGAGTAGTGCGCGAGCAAAATTTAAGCTACA
ACAAGGCAAGGCTTGACCGACAATTGCATGAAGAATCTGCTTAGGGTTAGGCGTTTTGCGCTGCTTCGCG
ATGTACGGGCCAGATATACGCGTTGACATTGATTATTGACTAGTTATTAATAGTAATCAATTACGGGGTC
ATTAGTTCATAGCCCATATATGGAGTTCCGCGTTACATAACTTACGGTAAATGGCCCGCCTGGCTGACCG
CCCAACGACCCCCGCCCATTGACGTCAATAATGACGTATGTTCCCATAGTAACGCCAATAGGGACTTTCC
ATTGACGTCAATGGGTGGACTATTTACGGTAAACTGCCCACTTGGCAGTACATCAAGTGTATCATATGCC
AAGTACGCCCCCTATTGACGTCAATGACGGTAAATGGCCCGCCTGGCATTATGCCCAGTACATGACCTTA
TGGGACTTTCCTACTTGGCAGTACATCTACGTATTAGTCATCGCTATTACCATGGTGATGCGGTTTTGGC
AGTACATCAATGGGCGTGGATAGCGGTTTGACTCACGGGGATTTCCAAGTCTCCACCCCATTGACGTCAA
TGGGAGTTTGTTTTGGCACCAAAATCAACGGGACTTTCCAAAATGTCGTAACAACTCCGCCCCATTGACG
CAAATGGGCGGTAGGCGTGTACGGTGGGAGGTCTATATAAGCAGAGCTCTCTGGCTAACTAGAGAACCCA
CTGCTTACTGGCTTATCGAAATTAATACGACTCACTATAGGGAGACCCAAGCTGGCTAGTTAAGCTATCA
ACAAGTTTGTACAAAAAAGCAGGCTGGACCTTCAATTGGTACCAATCGAAACTCGTTTTCTTCTAAGTGT
ATGTATGTGTGTCCTTTCTTCAGATGACACCACCTGTGGATGGTTCTTAATTTTCTATCTATTCCTTATT
CTTCCAAGTGCTATCTATTCGTTTGCTGAAAATCGTCCGAAGATATCAGGATCAGGCCTTGGCTGATTGC
AAAATTGTTCACCGTGAAAATTAAATATTGCACTCTCCCCGGCCTGATCTGAGAGTAAGGCGAAGCTGAA
TTGACTTTAATTCGACAGGTTTGTTTTTGCTTCAATTGTTTAAAATTTTTAAATGGGTTTTAGTTTTAGC
AGGTTTCTTTATATACTCTGTGGAATTTTTTAAAAGTATCTGTTGTGTTATAATGTGCTAATAGAAAACA
AAACCCAGCTTTCTTGTACAAAGTGGTTGATCTAGAGGGCCCGCAGTGGGGTCAGCTTCTACCGGGGCGG
CGTCCCGGGGTCTTGGAACTGCATGCAGACTGCCTGCTTGGGAAACATACTTCTTTATATGCCCATATGG
ACCTGCTAAGCTATGGAATGTAAAGAAGTATGTATCTCAGGCCGGGACCTCTCTCGCCGCACTGAGGGGC
ACTCCACACCACGGGGGCCGCCGCGGCCGACAGCCAGCCAGGCGGCTGTGGTGGGGGTGAGGCTGGGGCG
GCAGGCTGCCTGGGCGTTGGTGGACGGTCGTGTCCCCGCCAGCATTGTTCTGTCACTTTGCCTGTGTCAG
CAGGTGGAAGTGCTCACCAGACATTCGAAGGTAAGCCTATCCCTAACCCTCTCCTCGGTCTCGATTCTAC
GCGTACCGGTTAGTAATGAGTTTAAACGGGGGAGGCTAACTGAAACACGGAAGGAGACAATACCGGAAGG
AACCCGCGCTATGACGGCAATAAAAAGACAGAATAAAACGCACGGGTGTTGGGTCGTTTGTTCATAAACG
CGGGGTTCGGTCCCAGGGCTGGCACTCTGTCGATACCCCACCGAGACCCCATTGGGGCCAATACGCCCGC
GTTTCTTCCTTTTCCCCACCCCACCCCCCAAGTTCGGGTGAAGGCCCAGGGCTCGCAGCCAACGTCGGGG
CGGCAGGCCCTGCCATAGCAGATCTGCGCAGCTGGGGCTCTAGGGGGTATCCCC
[124 nt withheld, positions 2085-2208]
C
[32 nt withheld, positions 2210-2241]
CA
[57 nt withheld, positions 2244-2300]
A
[49 nt withheld, positions 2302-2350]
CCTTTGACGTTGGAGTCCACGTTCTTT
[37 nt withheld, positions 2378-2414]
ACCCTATCTCGGTCTATTCTTTTGATTTATAAGGGATTTTGGGGATTTCGGCCTATTGGTTAAAAAATGA
GCTGATTTAACAAAAATTTAACGCGAATTAATTCTGTGGAATGTGTGTCAGTTAGGGTGTGGAAAGTCCC
CAGGCTCCCCAGCAGGCAGAAGTATGCAAAGCATGCATCTCAATTAGTCAGCAACCAGGTGTGGAAAGTC
CCCAGGCTCCCCAGCAGGCAGAAGTATGCAAAGCATGCATCTCAATTAGTCAGCAACCATAGTCCCGCCC
CTAACTCCGCCCATCCCGCCCCTAACTCCGCCCAGTTCCGCCCATTCTCCGCCCCATGGCTGACTAATTT
TTTTTATTTATGCAGAGGCCGAGGCCGCCTCTGCCTCTGAGCTATTCCAGAAGTAGTGAGGAGGCTTTTT
TGGAGGCCTAGGCTTTTGCAAAAAGCTCCCGGGAGCTTGTATATCCATTTTCGGATCTGATCAAGAGACA
GGATGAGGATCGTTTCGCATGATTGAACAAGATGGATTGCACGCAGGTTCTCCGGCCGCTTGGGTGGAGA
GGCTATTCGGCTATGACTGGGCACAACAGACAATCGGCTGCTCTGATGCCGCCGTGTTCCGGCTGTCAGC
GCAGGGGCGCCCGGTTCTTTTTGTCAAGACCGACCTGTCCGGTGCCCTGAATGAACTGCAGGACGAGGCA
GCGCGGCTATCGTGGCTGGCCACGACGGGCGTTCCTTGCGCAGCTGTGCTCGACGTTGTCACTGAAGCGG
GAAGGGACTGGCTGCTATTGGGCGAAGTGCCGGGGCAGGATCTCCTGTCATCTCACCTTGCTCCTGCCGA
GAAAGTATCCATCATGGCTGATGCAATGCGGCGGCTGCATACGCTTGATCCGGCTACCTGCCCATTCGAC
CACCAAGCGAAACATCGCATCGAGCGAGCACGTACTCGGATGGAAGCCGGTCTTGTCGATCAGGATGATC
TGGACGAAGAGCATCAGGGGCTCGCGCCAGCCGAACTGTTCGCCAGGCTCAAGGCGCGCATGCCCGACGG
CGAGGATCTCGTCGTGACCCATGGCGATGCCTGCTTGCCGAATATCATGGTGGAAAATGGCCGCTTTTCT
GGATTCATCGACTGTGGCCGGCTGGGTGTGGCGGACCGCTATCAGGACATAGCGTTGGCTACCCGTGATA
TTGCTGAAGAGCTTGGCGGCGAATGGGCTGACCGCTTCCTCGTGCTTTACGGTATCGCCGCTCCCGATTC
GCAGCGCATCGCCTTCTATCGCCTTCTTGACGAGTTCTTCTGAGCGGGACTCTGGGGTTCGCGAAATGAC
CGACCAAGCGACGCCCAACCTGCCATCACGAGATTTCGATTCCACCGCCGCCTTCTATGAAAGGTTGGGC
TTCGGAATCGTTTTCCGGGACGCCGGCTGGATGATCCTCCAGCGCGGGGATCTCATGCTGGAGTTCTTCG
CCCACCCCAACTTGTTTATTGCAGCTTATAATGGTTACAAATAAAGCAATAGCATCACAAATTTCACAAA
TAAAGCATTTTTTTCACTGCATTCTAGTTGTGGTTTGTCCAAACTCATCAATGTATCTTATCATGTCTGT
ATACCGTCGACCTCTAGCTAGAGCTTGGCGTAATCATGGTCATAGCTGTTTCCTGTGTGAAATTGTTATC
CGCTCACAATTCCACACAACATACGAGCCGGAAGCATAAAGTGTAAAGCCTGGGGTGCCTAATGAGTGAG
CTAACTCACATTAATTGCGTTGCGCTCACTGCCCGCTTTCCAGTCGGGAAACCTGTCGTGCCAGCTGCAT
TAATGAATCGGCCAACGCGCGGGGAGAGGCGGTTTGCGTATTGGGCGCTCTTCCGCTTCCTCGCTCACTG
ACTCGCTGCGCTCGGTCGTTCGGCTGCGGCGAGCGGTATCAGCTCACTCAAAGGCGGTAATACGGTTATC
CACAGAATCAGGGGATAACGCAGGAAAGAACATGTGAGCAAAAGGCCAGCAAAAGGCCAGGAACCGTAAA
AAGGCCGCGTTGCTGGCGTTTTTCCATAGGCTCCGCCCCCCTGACGAGCATCACAAAAATCGACGCTCAA
GTCAGAGGTGGCGAAACCCGACAGGACTATAAAGATACCAGGCGTTTCCCCCTGGAAGCTCCCTCGTGCG
CTCTCCTGTTCCGACCCTGCCGCTTACCGGATACCTGTCCGCCTTTCTCCCTTCGGGAAGCGTGGCGCTT
TCTCAATGCTCACGCTGTAGGTATCTCAGTTCGGTGTAGGTCGTTCGCTCCAAGCTGGGCTGTGTGCACG
AACCCCCCGTTCAGCCCGACCGCTGCGCCTTATCCGGTAACTATCGTCTTGAGTCCAACCCGGTAAGACA
CGACTTATCGCCACTGGCAGCAGCCACTGGTAACAGGATTAGCAGAGCGAGGTATGTAGGCGGTGCTACA
GAGTTCTTGAAGTGGTGGCCTAACTACGGCTACACTAGAAGGACAGTATTTGGTATCTGCGCTCTGCTGA
AGCCAGTTACCTTCGGAAAAAGAGTTGGTAGCTCTTGATCCGGCAAACAAACCACCGCTGGTAGCGGTGG
TTTTTTTGTTTGCAAGCAGCAGATTACGCGCAGAAAAAAAGGATCTCAAGAAGATCCTTTGATCTTTTCT
ACGGGGTCTGACGCTCAGTGGAACGAAAACTCACGTTAAGGGATTTTGGTCATGAGATTATCAAAAAGGA
TCTTCACCTAGATCCTTTTAAATTAAAAATGAAGTTTTAAATCAATCTAAAGTATATATGAGTAAACTTG
GTCTGACAGTTACCAATGCTTAATCAGTGAGGCACCTATCTCAGCGATCTGTCTATTTCGTTCATCCATA
GTTGCCTGACTCCCCGTCGTGTAGATAACTACGATACGGGAGGGCTTACCATCTGGCCCCAGTGCTGCAA
TGATACCGCGAGACCCACGCTCACCGGCTCCAGATTTATCAGCAATAAACCAGCCAGCCGGAAGGGCCGA
GCGCAGAAGTGGTCCTGCAACTTTATCCGCCTCCATCCAGTCTATTAATTGTTGCCGGGAAGCTAGAGTA
AGTAGTTCGCCAGTTAATAGTTTGCGCAACGTTGTTGCCATTGCTACAGGCATCGTGGTGTCACGCTCGT
CGTTTGGTATGGCTTCATTCAGCTCCGGTTCCCAACGATCAAGGCGAGTTACATGATCCCCCATGTTGTG
CAAAAAAGCGGTTAGCTCCTTCGGTCCTCCGATCGTTGTCAGAAGTAAGTTGGCCGCAGTGTTATCACTC
ATGGTTATGGCAGCACTGCATAATTCTCTTACTGTCATGCCATCCGTAAGATGCTTTTCTGTGACTGGTG
AGTACTCAACCAAGTCATTCTGAGAATAGTGTATGCGGCGACCGAGTTGCTCTTGCCCGGCGTCAATACG
GGATAATACCGCGCCACATAGCAGAACTTTAAAAGTGCTCATCATTGGAAAACGTTCTTCGGGGCGAAAA
CTCTCAAGGATCTTACCGCTGTTGAGATCCAGTTCGATGTAACCCACTCGTGCACCCAACTGATCTTCAG
CATCTTTTACTTTCACCAGCGTTTCTGGGTGAGCAAAAACAGGAAGGCAAAATGCCGCAAAAAAGGGAAT
AAGGGCGACACGGAAATGTTGAATACTCATACTCTTCCTTTTTCAATATTATTGAAGCATTTATCAGGGT
TATTGTCTCATGAGCGGATACATATTTGAATGTATTTAGAAAAATAAACAAATAGGGGTTCCGCGCACAT
TTCCCCGAAAAGTGCCACCTGACGTC
