>Addgene plasmid #46660 | pcDNA3.2 mir-1-1 reporter cel-mir-235 | addgene partial sequence | sequence record 67956 | CMV-F 5'-CGCAAATGGGCGGTAGGCGTG-3'
ACTAGAGAACCCACTGCTTACTGGCTTATCGAAATTAATACGACTCACTATAGGGAGACCCAAGCTGGCT
AGTTAAGCTATCAACAAGTTTGTACAAAAAAGCAGGCTGGACCTTCAATTGGTACCAATCGAAACTCGTT
TTCTTCTAAGTGTATGTATGTGTGTCCTTTCTTCAGATGACACCACCTGTGGATGGTTCTTAATTTTCTA
TCTATTCCTTATTCTTCCAAGTGCTATCTATTCGTTTGCTGAAAATCGTCCGAAGATATCAGGATCAGGC
CTTGGCTGATTGCAAAATTGTTCACCGTGAAAATTAAATATTGCACTCTCCCCGGCCTGATCTGAGAGTA
AGGCGAAGCTGAATTGACTTTAATTCGACAGGTTTGTTTTTGCTTCAATTGTTTAAAATTTTTAAATGGG
TTTTAGTTTTAGCAGGTTTCTTTATATACTCTGTGGAATTTTTTAAAAGTATCTGTTGTGTTATAATGTG
CTAATAGAAAACAAAACCCAGCTTTCTTGTACAAAGTGGTTGATCTAGAGGGCCCGCAGTGGGGTCAGCT
TCTACCGGGGCGGCGTCCCGGGGTCTTGGAACTGCATGCAGACTGCCTGCTTGGGAAACATACTTCTTTA
TATGCCCATATGGACCTGCTAAGCTATGGAATGTAAAGAAGTATGTATCTCAGGCC
